>Addgene plasmid #145048 | pJT85_GalL_nCDA1Δ193-BE3 | addgene full sequence | sequence record 305802 | Addgene Partial NGS Result
TTGAGATCCTTTTTTTCTGCGCGTAATCTGCTGCTTGCAAACAAAAAAACCACCGCTACCAGCGGTGGTT
TGTTTGCCGGATCAAGAGCTACCAACTCTTTTTCCGAAGGTAACTGGCTTCAGCAGAGCGCAGATACCAA
ATACTGTTCTTCTAGTGTAGCCGTAGTTAGGCCACCACTTCAAGAACTCTGTAGCACCGCCTACATACCT
CGCTCTGCTAATCCTGTTACCAGTGGCTGCTGCCAGTGGCGATAAGTCGTGTCTTACCGGGTTGGACTCA
AGACGATAGTTACCGGATAAGGCGCAGCGGTCGGGCTGAACGGGGGGTTCGTGCACACAGCCCAGCTTGG
AGCGAACGACCTACACCGAACTGAGATACCTACAGCGTGAGCTATGAGAAAGCGCCACGCTTCCCGAAGG
GAGAAAGGCGGACAGGTATCCGGTAAGCGGCAGGGTCGGAACAGGAGAGCGCACGAGGGAGCTTCCAGGG
GGAAACGCCTGGTATCTTTATAGTCCTGTCGGGTTTCGCCACCTCTGACTTGAGCGTCGATTTTTGTGAT
GCTCGTCAGGGGGGCGGAGCCTATGGAAAAACGCCAGCAACGCGGCCTTTTTACGGTTCCTGGCCTTTTG
CTGGCCTTTTGCTCACATGTTCTTTCCTGCGTTATCCCCTGATTCTGTGGATAACCGTATTACCGCCTTT
GAGTGAGCTGATACCGCTCGCCGCAGCCGAACGACCGAGCGCAGCGAGTCAGTGAGCGAGGAAGCGGAAG
AGCGCCCAATACGCAAACCGCCTCTCCCCGCGCGTTGGCCGATTCATTAATGCAGCTGGCACGACAGGTT
TCCCGACTGGAAAGCGGGCAGTGAGCGCAACGCAATTAATGTGAGTTAGCTCACTCATTAGGCACCCCAG
GCTTTACACTTTATGCTTCCGGCTCGTATGTTGTGTGGAATTGTGAGCGGATAACAATTTCACACAGGAA
ACAGCTATGACCATGATTACGCCAAGCGCGCAATTAACCCTCACTAAAGGGAACAAAAGCTGGAGCTCGT
GACAGCCCTCCGAAGGAAGACTCTCCTCCGTGCGTCCTCGTCTTCACCGGTCGCGTTCCTGAAACGCAGA
TGTGCCTCGCGCCGCACTGCTCCGAACAATAAAGATTCTACAATACTAGCTTTTATGGTTATGAAGAGGA
AAAATTGGCAGTAACCTGGCCCCACAAACCTTCAAATGAACGAATCAAATTAACAACCATAGGATGATAA
TGCGATTAGTTTTTTAGCCTTATTTCTGGGGTAATTAATCAGCGAAGCGATGATTTTTGATCTATTAACG
GATATATAAATGCAAAAACTGCATAACCACTTTAACTAATACTTTCAACATTTTCGGTTTGTATTACTTC
TTATTCAAATGTAATAAAAGTATCAACAAAAAATTGTTAATATACCTCTATACTTTAACGTCAAGGAGAA
AAAACCCCGGATTCTAGAACTAGTGGATCCCCCGGGAAAAAAATGACCGACGCTGAGTACGTGAGAATCC
ATGAGAAGTTGGACATCTACACGTTTAAGAAACAGTTTTTCAACAACAAAAAATCCGTGTCGCATAGATG
CTACGTTCTCTTTGAATTAAAACGACGGGGTGAACGTAGAGCGTGTTTTTGGGGCTATGCTGTGAATAAA
CCACAGAGCGGGACAGAACGTGGCATTCACGCCGAAATCTTTAGCATTAGAAAAGTCGAAGAATACCTGC
GCGACAACCCCGGACAATTCACGATAAATTGGTACTCATCCTGGAGTCCTTGTGCAGATTGCGCTGAAAA
GATCTTAGAATGGTATAACCAGGAGCTGCGGGGGAACGGCCACACTTTGAAAATCTGGGCTTGCAAACTC
TATTACGAGAAAAATGCGAGGAATCAAATTGGGCTGTGGAACCTCAGAGATAACGGGGTTGGGTTGAATG
TAATGGTAAGTGAACACTACCAATGTTGCAGGAAAATATTCATCCAATCGTCGCACAATCAATTGAATGA
GAATAGATGGCTTGAGAAGACTTTGAAGCGAGCTGAAAAACGACGGAGCGAGTTGTCCATTATGGACAAG
AAGTACTCCATTGGGCTCGCTATCGGCACAAACAGCGTCGGTTGGGCCGTCATTACGGACGAGTACAAGG
TGCCGAGCAAAAAATTCAAAGTTCTGGGCAATACCGATCGCCACAGCATAAAGAAGAACCTCATTGGCGC
CCTCCTGTTCGACTCCGGGGAGACGGCCGAAGCCACGCGGCTCAAAAGAACAGCACGGCGCAGATATACC
CGCAGAAAGAATCGGATCTGCTACCTGCAGGAGATCTTTAGTAATGAGATGGCTAAGGTGGATGACTCTT
TCTTCCATAGGCTGGAGGAGTCCTTTTTGGTGGAGGAGGATAAAAAGCACGAGCGCCACCCAATCTTTGG
CAATATCGTGGACGAGGTGGCGTACCATGAAAAGTACCCAACCATATATCATCTGAGGAAGAAGCTTGTA
GACAGTACTGATAAGGCTGACTTGCGGTTGATCTATCTCGCGCTGGCGCATATGATCAAATTTCGGGGAC
ACTTCCTCATCGAGGGGGACCTGAACCCAGACAACAGCGATGTCGACAAACTCTTTATCCAACTGGTTCA
GACTTACAATCAGCTTTTCGAAGAGAACCCGATCAACGCATCCGGAGTTGACGCCAAAGCAATCCTGAGC
GCTAGGCTGTCCAAATCCCGGCGGCTCGAAAACCTCATCGCACAGCTCCCTGGGGAGAAGAAGAACGGCC
TGTTTGGTAATCTTATCGCCCTGTCACTCGGGCTGACCCCCAACTTTAAATCTAACTTCGACCTGGCCGA
AGATGCCAAGCTTCAACTGAGCAAAGACACCTACGATGATGATCTCGACAATCTGCTGGCCCAGATCGGC
GACCAGTACGCAGACCTTTTTTTGGCGGCAAAGAACCTGTCAGACGCCATTCTGCTGAGTGATATTCTGC
GAGTGAACACGGAGATCACCAAAGCTCCGCTGAGCGCTAGTATGATCAAGCGCTATGATGAGCACCACCA
AGACTTGACTTTGCTGAAGGCCCTTGTCAGACAGCAACTGCCTGAGAAGTACAAGGAAATTTTCTTCGAT
CAGTCTAAAAATGGCTACGCCGGATACATTGACGGCGGAGCAAGCCAGGAGGAATTTTACAAATTTATTA
AGCCCATCTTGGAAAAAATGGACGGCACCGAGGAGCTGCTGGTAAAGCTTAACAGAGAAGATCTGTTGCG
CAAACAGCGCACTTTCGACAATGGAAGCATCCCCCACCAGATTCACCTGGGCGAACTGCACGCTATCCTC
AGGCGGCAAGAGGATTTCTACCCCTTTTTGAAAGATAACAGGGAAAAGATTGAGAAAATCCTCACATTTC
GGATACCCTACTATGTAGGCCCCCTCGCCCGGGGAAATTCCAGATTCGCGTGGATGACTCGCAAATCAGA
AGAGACCATCACTCCCTGGAACTTCGAGGAAGTCGTGGATAAGGGGGCCTCTGCCCAGTCCTTCATCGAA
AGGATGACTAACTTTGATAAAAATCTGCCTAACGAAAAGGTGCTTCCTAAACACTCTCTGCTGTACGAGT
ACTTCACAGTTTATAACGAGCTCACCAAGGTCAAATACGTCACAGAAGGGATGAGAAAGCCAGCATTCCT
GTCTGGAGAGCAGAAGAAAGCTATCGTGGACCTCCTCTTCAAGACGAACCGGAAAGTTACCGTGAAACAG
CTCAAAGAAGACTATTTCAAAAAGATTGAATGTTTCGACTCTGTTGAAATCAGCGGAGTGGAGGATCGCT
TCAACGCATCCCTGGGAACGTATCACGATCTCCTGAAAATCATTAAAGACAAGGACTTCCTGGACAATGA
GGAGAACGAGGACATTCTTGAGGACATTGTCCTCACCCTTACGTTGTTTGAAGATAGGGAGATGATTGAA
GAACGCTTGAAAACTTACGCTCATCTCTTCGACGACAAAGTCATGAAACAGCTCAAGAGGCGCCGATATA
CAGGATGGGGGCGGCTGTCAAGAAAACTGATCAATGGGATCCGAGACAAGCAGAGTGGAAAGACAATCCT
GGATTTTCTTAAGTCCGATGGATTTGCCAACCGGAACTTCATGCAGTTGATCCATGATGACTCTCTCACC
TTTAAGGAGGACATCCAGAAAGCACAAGTTTCTGGCCAGGGGGACAGTCTTCACGAGCACATCGCTAATC
TTGCAGGTAGCCCAGCTATCAAAAAGGGAATACTGCAGACCGTTAAGGTCGTGGATGAACTCGTCAAAGT
AATGGGAAGGCATAAGCCCGAGAATATCGTTATCGAGATGGCCCGAGAGAACCAAACTACCCAGAAGGGA
CAGAAGAACAGTAGGGAAAGGATGAAGAGGATTGAAGAGGGTATAAAAGAACTGGGGTCCCAAATCCTTA
AGGAACACCCAGTTGAAAACACCCAGCTTCAGAATGAGAAGCTCTACCTGTACTACCTGCAGAACGGCAG
GGACATGTACGTGGATCAGGAACTGGACATCAATCGGCTCTCCGACTACGACGTGGATCATATCGTGCCC
CAGTCTTTTCTCAAAGATGATTCTATTGATAATAAAGTGTTGACAAGATCCGATAAAAATAGAGGGAAGA
GTGATAACGTCCCCTCAGAAGAAGTTGTCAAGAAAATGAAAAATTATTGGCGGCAGCTGCTGAACGCCAA
ACTGATCACACAACGGAAGTTCGATAATCTGACTAAGGCTGAACGAGGTGGCCTGTCTGAGTTGGATAAA
GCCGGCTTCATCAAAAGGCAGCTTGTTGAGACACGCCAGATCACCAAGCACGTGGCCCAAATTCTCGATT
CACGCATGAACACCAAGTACGATGAAAATGACAAACTGATTCGAGAGGTGAAAGTTATTACTCTGAAGTC
TAAGCTGGTCTCAGATTTCAGAAAGGACTTTCAGTTTTATAAGGTGAGAGAGATCAACAATTACCACCAT
GCGCATGATGCCTACCTGAATGCAGTGGTAGGCACTGCACTTATCAAAAAATATCCCAAGCTTGAATCTG
AATTTGTTTACGGAGACTATAAAGTGTACGATGTTAGGAAAATGATCGCAAAGTCTGAGCAGGAAATAGG
CAAGGCCACCGCTAAGTACTTCTTTTACAGCAATATTATGAATTTTTTCAAGACCGAGATTACACTGGCC
AATGGAGAGATTCGGAAGCGACCACTTATCGAAACAAACGGAGAAACAGGAGAAATCGTGTGGGACAAGG
GTAGGGATTTCGCGACAGTCCGGAAGGTCCTGTCCATGCCGCAGGTGAACATCGTTAAAAAGACCGAAGT
ACAGACCGGAGGCTTCTCCAAGGAAAGTATCCTCCCGAAAAGGAACAGCGACAAGCTGATCGCACGCAAA
AAAGATTGGGACCCCAAGAAATACGGCGGATTCGATTCTCCTACAGTCGCTTACAGTGTACTGGTTGTGG
CCAAAGTGGAGAAAGGGAAGTCTAAAAAACTCAAAAGCGTCAAGGAACTGCTGGGCATCACAATCATGGA
GCGATCAAGCTTCGAAAAAAACCCCATCGACTTTCTCGAGGCGAAAGGATATAAAGAGGTCAAAAAAGAC
CTCATCATTAAGCTTCCCAAGTACTCTCTCTTTGAGCTTGAAAACGGCCGGAAACGAATGCTCGCTAGTG
CGGGCGAGCTGCAGAAAGGTAACGAGCTGGCACTGCCCTCTAAATACGTTAATTTCTTGTATCTGGCCAG
CCACTATGAAAAGCTCAAAGGGTCTCCCGAAGATAATGAGCAGAAGCAGCTGTTCGTGGAACAACACAAA
CACTACCTTGATGAGATCATCGAGCAAATAAGCGAATTCTCCAAAAGAGTGATCCTCGCCGACGCTAACC
TCGATAAGGTGCTTTCTGCTTACAATAAGCACAGGGATAAGCCCATCAGGGAGCAGGCAGAAAACATTAT
CCACTTGTTTACTCTGACCAACTTGGGCGCGCCTGCAGCCTTCAAGTACTTCGACACCACCATAGACAGA
AAGCGGTACACCTCTACAAAGGAGGTCCTGGACGCCACACTGATTCATCAGTCAATTACGGGGCTCTATG
AAACAAGAATCGACCTCTCTCAGCTCGGTGGAGACTCTGGTGGTTCAACTAATTTATCTGATATTATTGA
AAAAGAAACAGGTAAACAATTAGTTATTCAAGAATCAATTTTAATGTTGCCAGAAGAAGTTGAAGAAGTT
ATTGGTAATAAACCAGAATCTGATATTTTAGTTCATACTGCTTATGATGAATCTACTGATGAAAATGTTA
TGTTATTGACTTCAGATGCTCCAGAATATAAACCATGGGCTTTAGTTATTCAAGATTCTAATGGTGAAAA
TAAAATTAAAATGTTGTCTGGTGGTTCACCCAAGAAGAAGAGGAAGGTGTGATCTCTTCTCGAGTCATGT
AATTAGTTATGTCACGCTTACATTCACGCCCTCCCCCCACATCCGCTCTAACCGAAAAGGAAGGAGTTAG
ACAACCTGAAGTCTAGGTCCCTATTTATTTTTTTATAGTTATGTTAGTATTAAGAACGTTATTTATATTT
CAAATTTTTCTTTTTTTTCTGTACAGACGCGTGTACGCATGTAACATTATACTGAAAACCTTGCTTGAGA
AGGTTTTGGGACGCTCGAAGGCTTTAATTTGCGGCCGGTACCCAATTCGCCCTATAGTGAGTCGTATTAC
GCGCGCTCACTGGCCGTCGTTTTACAACGTCGTGACTGGGAAAACCCTGGCGTTACCCAACTTAATCGCC
TTGCAGCACATCCCCCTTTCGCCAGCTGGCGTAATAGCGAAGAGGCCCGCACCGATCGCCCTTCCCAACA
GTTGCGCAGCCTGAATGGCGAATGG
[124 nt withheld, positions 6956-7079]
C
[91 nt withheld, positions 7081-7171]
A
[49 nt withheld, positions 7173-7221]
CCTTTGACGTTGGAGTCCACGTTCTTT
[37 nt withheld, positions 7249-7285]
ACCCTATCTCGGTCTATTCTTTTGATTTATAAGGGATTTTGCCGATTTCGGCCTATTGGTTAAAAAATGA
GCTGATTTAACAAAAATTTAACGCGAATTTTAACAAAATATTAACGCTTACAATTTCCTGATGCGGTATT
TTCTCCTTACGCATCTGTGCGGTATTTCACACCGCATATCGACCGGTCGAGGAGAACTTCTAGTATATCT
ACATACCTAATATTATTGCCTTATTAAAAATGGAATCCCAACAATTACATCAAAATCCACATTCTCTTCA
AAATCAATTGTCCTGTACTTCCTTGTTCATGTGTGTTCAAAAACGTTATATTTATAGGATAATTATACTC
TATTTCTCAACAAGTAATTGGTTGTTTGGCCGAGCGGTCTAAGGCGCCTGATTCAAGAAATATCTTGACC
GCAGTTAACTGTGGGAATACTCAGGTATCGTAAGATGCAAGAGTTCGAATCTCTTAGCAACCATTATTTT
TTTCCTCAACATAACGAGAACACACAGGGGCGCTATCGCACAGAATCAAATTCGATGACTGGAAATTTTT
TGTTAATTTCAGAGGTCGCCTGACGCATATACCTTTTTCAACTGAAAAATTGGGAGAAAAAGGAAAGGTG
AGAGCGCCGGAACCGGCTTTTCATATAGAATAGAGAAGCGTTCATGACTAAATGCTTGCATCACAATACT
TGAAGTTGACAATATTATTTAAGGACCTATTGTTTTTTCCAATAGGTGGTTAGCAATCGTCTTACTTTCT
AACTTTTCTTACCTTTTACATTTCAGCAATATATATATATATATTTCAAGGATATACCATTCTAATGTCT
GCCCCTAAGAAGATCGTCGTTTTGCCAGGTGACCACGTTGGTCAAGAAATCACAGCCGAAGCCATTAAGG
TTCTTAAAGCTATTTCTGATGTTCGTTCCAATGTCAAGTTCGATTTCGAAAATCATTTAATTGGTGGTGC
TGCTATCGATGCTACAGGTGTTCCACTTCCAGATGAGGCGCTGGAAGCCTCCAAGAAGGCTGATGCCGTT
TTGTTAGGTGCTGTGGGTGGTCCTAAATGGGGTACCGGTAGTGTTAGACCTGAACAAGGTTTACTAAAAA
TCCGTAAAGAACTTCAATTGTACGCCAACTTAAGACCATGTAACTTTGCATCCGACTCTCTTTTAGACTT
ATCTCCAATCAAGCCACAATTTGCTAAAGGTACTGACTTCGTTGTTGTCAGAGAATTAGTGGGAGGTATT
TACTTTGGTAAGAGAAAGGAAGACGATGGTGATGGTGTCGCTTGGGATAGTGAACAATACACCGTTCCAG
AAGTGCAAAGAATCACAAGAATGGCCGCTTTCATGGCCCTACAACATGAGCCACCATTGCCTATTTGGTC
CTTGGATAAAGCTAATGTTTTGGCCTCTTCAAGATTATGGAGAAAAACTGTGGAGGAAACCATCAAGAAC
GAATTCCCTACATTGAAGGTTCAACATCAATTGATTGATTCTGCCGCCATGATCCTAGTTAAGAACCCAA
CCCACCTAAATGGTATTATAATCACCAGCAACATGTTTGGTGATATCATCTCCGATGAAGCCTCCGTTAT
CCCAGGTTCCTTGGGTTTGTTGCCATCTGCGTCCTTGGCCTCTTTGCCAGACAAGAACACCGCATTTGGT
TTGTACGAACCATGCCACGGTTCTGCTCCAGATTTGCCAAAGAATAAGGTCAACCCTATCGCCACTATCT
TGTCTGCTGCAATGATGTTGAAATTGTCATTGAACTTGCCTGAAGAAGGTAAGGCCATTGAAGATGCAGT
TAAAAAGGTTTTGGATGCAGGTATCAGAACTGGTGATTTAGGTGGTTCCAACAGTACCACCGAAGTCGGT
GATGCTGTCGCCGAAGAAGTTAAGAAAATCCTTGCTTAAAAAGATTCTCTTTTTTTATGATATTTGTACA
TAAACTTTATAAATGAAATTCATAATAGAAACGACACGAAATTACAAAATGGAATATGTTCATAGGGTAG
ACGAAACTATATACGCAATCTACATACATTTATCAAGAAGGAGAAAAAGGAGGATGTAAAGGAATACAGG
TAAGCAAATTGATACTAATGGCTCAACGTGATAAGGAAAAAGAATTGCACTTTAACATTAATATTGACAA
GGAGGAGGGCACCACACAAAAAGTTAGGTGTAACAGAAAATCATGAAACTATGATTCCTAATTTATATAT
TGGAGGATTTTCTCTAAAAAAAAAAAAATACAACAAATAAAAAACACTCAATGACCTGACCATTTGATGG
AGTTTAAGTCAATACCTTCTTGAACCATTTCCCATAATGGTGAAAGTTCCCTCAAGAATTTTACTCTGTC
AGAAACGGCCTTAACGACGTAGTCGATATGGTGCACTCTCAGTACAATCTGCTCTGATGCCGCATAGTTA
AGCCAGCCCCGACACCCGCCAACACCCGCTGACGCGCCCTGACGGGCTTGTCTGCTCCCGGCATCCGCTT
ACAGACAAGCTGTGACCGTCTCCGGGAGCTGCATGTGTCAGAGGTTTTCACCGTCATCACCGAAACGCGC
GAGACGAAAGGGCCTCGTGATACGCCTATTTTTATAGGTTAATGTCATGATAATAATGGTTTCTTAGGAC
GGATCGCTTGCCTGTAACTTACACGCGCCTCGTATCTTTTAATGATGGAATAATTTGGGAATTTACTCTG
TGTTTATTTATTTTTATGTTTTGTATTTGGATTTTAGAAAGTAAATAAAGAAGGTAGAAGAGTTACGGAA
TGAAGAAAAAAAAATAAACAAAGGTTTAAAAAATTTCAACAAAAAGCGTACTTTACATATATATTTATTA
GACAAGAAAAGCAGATTAAATAGATATACATTCGATTAACGATAAGTAAAATGTAAAATCACAGGATTTT
CGTGTGTGGTCTTCTACACAGACAAGATGAAACAATTCGGCATTAATACCTGAGAGCAGGAAGAGCAAGA
TAAAAGGTAGTATTTGTTGGCGATCCCCCTAGAGTCTTTTACATCTTCGGAAAACAAAAACTATTTTTTC
TTTAATTTCTTTTTTTACTTTCTATTTTTAATTTATATATTTATATTAAAAAATTTAAATTATAATTATT
TTTATAGCACGTGATGAAAAGGACCCAGGTGGCACTTTTCGGGGAAATGTGCGCGGAACCCCTATTTGTT
TATTTTTCTAAATACATTCAAATATGTATCCGCTCATGAGACAATAACCCTGATAAATGCTTCAATAATA
TTGAAAAAGGAAGAGTATGAGTATTCAACATTTCCGTGTCGCCCTTATTCCCTTTTTTGCGGCATTTTGC
CTTCCTGTTTTTGCTCACCCAGAAACGCTGGTGAAAGTAAAAGATGCTGAAGATCAGTTGGGTGCACGAG
TGGGTTACATCGAACTGGATCTCAACAGCGGTAAGATCCTTGAGAGTTTTCGCCCCGAAGAACGTTTTCC
AATGATGAGCACTTTTAAAGTTCTGCTATGTGGCGCGGTATTATCCCGTATTGACGCCGGGCAAGAGCAA
CTCGGTCGCCGCATACACTATTCTCAGAATGACTTGGTTGAGTACTCACCAGTCACAGAAAAGCATCTTA
CGGATGGCATGACAGTAAGAGAATTATGCAGTGCTGCCATAACCATGAGTGATAACACTGCGGCCAACTT
ACTTCTGACAACGATCGGAGGACCGAAGGAGCTAACCGCTTTTTTGCACAACATGGGGGATCATGTAACT
CGCCTTGATCGTTGGGAACCGGAGCTGAATGAAGCCATACCAAACGACGAGCGTGACACCACGATGCCTG
TAGCAATGGCAACAACGTTGCGCAAACTATTAACTGGCGAACTACTTACTCTAGCTTCCCGGCAACAATT
AATAGACTGGATGGAGGCGGATAAAGTTGCAGGACCACTTCTGCGCTCGGCCCTTCCGGCTGGCTGGTTT
ATTGCTGATAAATCTGGAGCCGGTGAGCGTGGGTCTCGCGGTATCATTGCAGCACTGGGGCCAGATGGTA
AGCCCTCCCGTATCGTAGTTATCTACACGACGGGGAGTCAGGCAACTATGGATGAACGAAATAGACAGAT
CGCTGAGATAGGTGCCTCACTGATTAAGCATTGGTAACTGTCAGACCAAGTTTACTCATATATACTTTAG
ATTGATTTAAAACTTCATTTTTAATTTAAAAGGATCTAGGTGAAGATCCTTTTTGATAATCTCATGACCA
AAATCCCTTAACGTGAGTTTTCGTTCCACTGAGCGTCAGACCCCGTAGAAAAGATCAAAGGATCTTC
Features (pLannotate 1.2.2; 25 found; start..end, strand, type, name):
      1..589     +  rep_origin     ori: high-copy-number ColE1/pMB1/pBR322/pUC origin of replication
    772..864     +  CDS            lacI (fragment): lac repressor; lacI; The lac repressor binds to the lac operator to inhibit transcription in E. coli. This inhibition can be relieved by adding lactose or isopropyl-β-D-thiogalactopyranoside (IPTG).
    877..898     +  protein_bind   CAP binding site: CAP binding activates transcription in the presence of cAMP. E. coli catabolite activator protein
    913..943     +  promoter       lac promoter: promoter for the E. coli lac operon
    947..969     +  protein_bind   lac operator (fragment): The lac repressor binds to the lac operator to inhibit transcription in E. coli. This inhibition can be relieved by adding lactose or isopropyl-β-D-thiogalactopyranoside (IPTG). lac repressor encoded by lacI
   1012..1030    +  promoter       T3 promoter: promoter for bacteriophage T3 RNA polymerase
   1049..1468    +  promoter       GAL1 promoter: S. cerevisiae GAL1; inducible promoter, regulated by Gal4
   1483..1506    +  misc_feature   MCS (fragment): pBluescript multiple cloning site
   1513..2094    +  CDS            PmCDA1 (fragment): cytidine deaminase from the sea lamprey Petromyzon marinus (Rogozin et al., 2007)
   2092..6195    +  CDS            Cas9: Cas9 (Csn1) endonuclease from the Streptococcus pyogenes Type II CRISPR/Cas system generates RNA-guided double strand breaks in DNA
   6208..6456    +  CDS            UGI: UNGI_BPPB2 - Experimental evidence at protein level: Swiss-Prot protein existence level 1. This protein binds specifically and reversibly to the host uracil-DNA glycosylase, preventing removal of uracil residues from PBS2 DNA by the host uracil-excision repair system. From Bacillus phage PBS2 (Bacteriophage PBS2).
   6505..6752    +  terminator     CYC1 terminator: S. cerevisiae CYC1; transcription terminator for CYC1
   6771..6789    -  promoter       T7 promoter: promoter for bacteriophage T7 RNA polymerase
   6797..6952    +  CDS            lacZα (fragment): LacZα fragment of β-galactosidase; lacZ fragment
   6956..7384    +  rep_origin     f1 ori (sequence partly withheld): f1 bacteriophage origin of replication; arrow indicates direction of (+) strand synthesis
   7412..7464    -  misc_feature   bom (fragment): basis of mobility region from pBR322
   7495..7572    +  CDS            YO192_YEAST (fragment): Experimental evidence at protein level: Swiss-Prot protein existence level 1. From Saccharomyces cerevisiae (strain ATCC 204508 / S288c) (Baker's yeast).
   7712..8119    +  promoter       LEU2 promoter: S. cerevisiae LEU2
   8120..9214    +  CDS            LEU2: 3-isopropylmalate dehydrogenase, required for leucine biosynthesis; S. cerevisiae LEU2; yeast auxotrophic marker
   9576..9692    -  CDS            NFS1 (fragment): NFS1_YEAST - Also known as SPL1 From Saccharomyces cerevisiae (strain ATCC 204508 / S288c) (Baker's yeast).
   9691..9741    -  misc_feature   bom (fragment): basis of mobility region from pBR322
   9843..9878    -  CDS            rop (fragment): Rop protein, which maintains plasmids at low copy number; rop
   9947..10450   -  misc_feature   CEN/ARS: S. cerevisiae CEN6 centromere fused to an autonomously replicating sequence
  10487..10591   +  promoter       AmpR promoter: bla
  10592..11452   +  CDS            AmpR: β-lactamase; bla; confers resistance to ampicillin, carbenicillin, and related antibiotics
