[The description below was written by a language model from this plasmid's Addgene catalogue record and pLannotate feature annotations shown in this document.]
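Description:
pJT85_GalL_nCDA1Δ193-BE3 is a yeast expression plasmid for CRISPR base editing, built on the p415 backbone derived from p415-GalL-Cas9-CYC1t. It is an E. coli–yeast shuttle vector. In bacteria it replicates from a high-copy ColE1/pUC-type origin and is selected with ampicillin through the β-lactamase gene. In Saccharomyces cerevisiae a CEN/ARS element (CEN6 centromere fused to an autonomously replicating sequence) provides stable, low-copy maintenance, and the LEU2 gene under its own promoter allows selection by leucine prototrophy in leu2 strains. An f1 origin and remnants of the pBluescript-style lac/lacZα region, with flanking T3 and T7 promoters, are also present. Several small annotated fragments (lacI, rop, bom, neighbouring yeast genes) appear to be backbone remnants rather than functional parts.

The payload is a roughly 5 kb cytosine base editor fusion placed between the galactose-inducible GalL promoter (annotated as a GAL1 promoter, regulated by Gal4) and the CYC1 terminator. It consists of a truncated sea lamprey cytidine deaminase, pmCDA1 residues 1–193, fused at the N-terminus of Streptococcus pyogenes Cas9 carrying the D10A nickase mutation. This is followed by the uracil DNA glycosylase inhibitor (UGI) from Bacillus phage PBS2 and a nuclear localisation signal. In this BE3-type architecture the nickase is directed to a target by a guide RNA, the deaminase converts cytosine to uracil on the displaced strand, and UGI blocks uracil excision so that C-to-T changes are retained. No guide RNA cassette is annotated, so the guide presumably must be supplied separately. The associated publication concerns engineering high-precision base editors for single-nucleotide replacement, and this plasmid expresses the truncated-deaminase variant in yeast.
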