Addgene plasmid #145048: pJT85_GalL_nCDA1Δ193-BE3
Purpose: Expresses nCDA1Δ193-BE3 in yeast cells
Depositing lab: Ralph Bock. Depositing organization: Max Planck Institute of Molecular Plant Physiology. Publication: Engineering of high-precision base editors for site-specific single nucleotide replacement. Tan J, Zhang F, Karcher D, Bock R. Nat Commun. 2019 Jan 25;10(1):439. doi: 10.1038/s41467-018-08034-8. PubMed 30683865.
Backbone
  Vector backbone: p415
  Backbone manufacturer: p415-GalL-Cas9-CYC1t (Plasmid #43804)
  Vector type: Yeast Expression, CRISPR
  Selectable markers: LEU2
Growth in bacteria
  Bacterial resistance: Ampicillin, 100 μg/mL
  Growth temperature: 37°C
  Growth strain: DH5alpha
  Copy number: High Copy
Gene/Insert
  Gene/Insert name: nCDA1Δ193-BE3 (alt name: pmCDA1(1-193AA)-nCas9-UGI-NLS)
  Species: Bacillus phage PBS2, Petromyzon marinus, Streptococcus pyogenes
  Insert size (bp): 4980
  Mutation: pmCDA1(1-193AA); spCas9(D10A)
  Promoter: GalL
  Cloning method: Gibson Cloning
  Sequencing primers: 5′ T3 promoter; 3′ T7 promoter
Terms and licenses: Academic/Nonprofit Terms; Industry Terms: Not Available to Industry
How to cite: pJT85_GalL_nCDA1Δ193-BE3 was a gift from Ralph Bock (Addgene plasmid # 145048 ; http://n2t.net/addgene:145048 ; RRID:Addgene_145048)
